Addgene plasmid #228690: pM.004
Purpose: C terminal dual protein A affinity tag with TEV cleavage site
Depositing lab: Chen Davidovich. Depositing organization: Monash University. Publication: Modular cloning of multigene vectors for the baculovirus system and yeast. Lai Z, Flanigan SF, Boudes M, Davidovich C. J Mol Biol. 2025 Jan 13:168943. doi: 10.1016/j.jmb.2025.168943. PubMed 39814169.
Backbone
  Vector backbone: pYTK001
  Vector type: Insect Expression
Growth in bacteria
  Bacterial resistance: Chloramphenicol, 25 μg/mL
  Growth temperature: 37°C
  Growth strain: DH5alpha
  Copy number: High Copy
Gene/Insert
  Gene/Insert name: TEV-2xProtein A
  Species: Synthetic
  Mutation: WT
  Cloning method: Restriction Enzyme; 5′ cloning site Unknown (unknown if destroyed); 3′ cloning site Unknown (unknown if destroyed)
  Sequencing primers: 5′ Unknown
Terms and licenses: Academic/Nonprofit Terms; Industry Terms: Not Available to Industry
How to cite: pM.004 was a gift from Chen Davidovich (Addgene plasmid # 228690 ; http://n2t.net/addgene:228690 ; RRID:Addgene_228690)
