[The description below was written by a language model from this plasmid's Addgene catalogue record and pLannotate feature annotations shown in this document.]
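Description:
pM.004 is a small (about 2.1 kb) part plasmid built on the pYTK001 backbone, the entry vector of a yeast modular cloning toolkit, and belongs to a modular system for assembling multigene expression vectors for the baculovirus/insect cell system and yeast. It is catalogued as an insect expression vector, but the annotated features show that it is a storage plasmid for a single coding part rather than a self-contained expression construct: no eukaryotic promoter, terminator or baculoviral element is annotated. It is maintained in E. coli at high copy through a ColE1/pUC-type origin and selected with chloramphenicol via the cat gene, which is driven by its own promoter and followed by a minimal lambda t0 terminator.

The payload is a synthetic TEV-2xProtein A module intended as a C-terminal affinity tag. The feature table identifies two tandem IgG-binding units of Staphylococcus aureus protein A in the same orientation. The TEV protease recognition site named in the record is not separately annotated, though it would be expected upstream of the first protein A unit, given the stated design. When this part is assembled downstream of a gene of interest, the resulting fusion protein can be captured on IgG resin through the dual protein A domains and then released by TEV cleavage, leaving the tag behind. The record lists restriction enzyme cloning but does not specify the sites flanking the insert, so the exact assembly overhangs and part type cannot be stated from the information given.
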