Features (pLannotate 1.2.2; 6 found; start..end, strand, type, name):
     80..253     +  CDS            ProtA: IgG-binding unit of Staphylococcus aureus protein A
    257..427     +  CDS            ProtA: IgG-binding unit of Staphylococcus aureus protein A
    454..488     -  terminator     lambda t0 terminator: minimal transcription terminator from phage lambda (Scholtissek and Grosse, 1987)
    562..1218    -  CDS            cat: CAT_ECOLX - Experimental evidence at protein level: Swiss-Prot protein existence level 1. This enzyme is an effector of chloramphenicol resistance in bacteria. From Escherichia coli. This protein is used as a marker in many commonly used cloning vectors, such as pACYC184.
   1219..1316    -  promoter       cat promoter: promoter of the E. coli cat gene encoding chloramphenicol acetyltransferase
   1400..1988    +  rep_origin     ori: high-copy-number ColE1/pMB1/pBR322/pUC origin of replication
>Addgene plasmid #228690 | pM.004 | addgene full sequence | sequence record 456354 | Addgene NGS Result
TCGGTCTCAATCCTCAGGTGAGAATTTGTATTTTCAGGGTGAGCTCAAAACCGCGGCTCTTGCGCAACAC
GATGAAGCCGTGGACAACAAATTCAACAAAGAACAACAAAACGCGTTCTATGAAATCTTACATTTACCTA
ACTTAAACGAAGAACAACGAAACGCCTTCATCCAAAGTTTAAAAGATGACCCAAGCCAAAGCGCTAACCT
TTTAGCAGAAGCTAAAAAGCTAAATGATGCTCAGGCGCCGAAAGTAGACAACAAATTCAACAAAGAACAA
CAAAACGCGTTCTATGAAATCTTACATTTACCTAACTTAAACGAAGAACAACGAAACGCCTTCATCCAAA
GTTTAAAAGATGACCCAAGCCAAAGCGCTAACCTTTTAGCAGAAGCTAAAAAGCTAAATGGTGCTCAGGC
GCCGAAATAACTCGAGTGGCTGAGACCAGACCAATAAAAAACGCCCGGCGGCAACCGAGCGTTCTGAACA
AATCCAGATGGAGTTCTGAGGTCATTACTGGATCTATCAACAGGAGTCCAAGCGAGCTCGATATCAAATT
ACGCCCCGCCCTGCCACTCATCGCAGTACTGTTGTAATTCATTAAGCATTCTGCCGACATGGAAGCCATC
ACAAACGGCATGATGAACCTGAATCGCCAGCGGCATCAGCACCTTGTCGCCTTGCGTATAATATTTGCCC
ATGGTGAAAACGGGGGCGAAGAAGTTGTCCATATTGGCCACGTTTAAATCAAAACTGGTGAAACTCACCC
AGGGATTGGCTGAAACGAAAAACATATTCTCAATAAACCCTTTAGGGAAATAGGCCAGGTTTTCACCGTA
ACACGCCACATCTTGCGAATATATGTGTAGAAACTGCCGGAAATCGTCGTGGTATTCACTCCAGAGCGAT
GAAAACGTTTCAGTTTGCTCATGGAAAACGGTGTAACAAGGGTGAACACTATCCCATATCACCAGCTCAC
CGTCTTTCATTGCCATACGAAATTCCGGATGAGCATTCATCAGGCGGGCAAGAATGTGAATAAAGGCCGG
ATAAAACTTGTGCTTATTTTTCTTTACGGTCTTTAAAAAGGCCGTAATATCCAGCTGAACGGTCTGGTTA
TAGGTACATTGAGCAACTGACTGAAATGCCTCAAAATGTTCTTTACGATGCCATTGGGATATATCAACGG
TGGTATATCCAGTGATTTTTTTCTCCATTTTAGCTTCCTTAGCTCCTGAAAATCTCGATAACTCAAAAAA
TACGCCCGGTAGTGATCTTATTTCATTATGGTGAAAGTTGGAACCTCTTACGTGCCCGATCAATCATGAC
CAAAATCCCTTAACGTGAGTTTTCGTTCCACTGAGCGTCAGACCCCGTAGAAAAGATCAAAGGATCTTCT
TGAGATCCTTTTTTTCTGCGCGTAATCTGCTGCTTGCAAACAAAAAAACCACCGCTACCAGCGGTGGTTT
GTTTGCCGGATCAAGAGCTACCAACTCTTTTTCCGAAGGTAACTGGCTTCAGCAGAGCGCAGATACCAAA
TACTGTTCTTCTAGTGTAGCCGTAGTTAGGCCACCACTTCAAGAACTCTGTAGCACCGCCTACATACCTC
GCTCTGCTAATCCTGTTACCAGTGGCTGCTGCCAGTGGCGATAAGTCGTGTCTTACCGGGTTGGACTCAA
GACGATAGTTACCGGATAAGGCGCAGCGGTCGGGCTGAACGGGGGGTTCGTGCACACAGCCCAGCTTGGA
GCGAACGACCTACACCGAACTGAGATACCTACAGCGTGAGCTATGAGAAAGCGCCACGCTTCCCGAAGGG
AGAAAGGCGGACAGGTATCCGGTAAGCGGCAGGGTCGGAACAGGAGAGCGCACGAGGGAGCTTCCAGGGG
GAAACGCCTGGTATCTTTATAGTCCTGTCGGGTTTCGCCACCTCTGACTTGAGCGTCGATTTTTGTGATG
CTCGTCAGGGGGGCGGAGCCTATGGAAAAACGCCAGCAACGCGGCCTTTTTACGGTTCCTGGCCTTTTGC
TGGCCTTTTGCTCACATGTTCTTTCCTGCGTTATCCCCTGATTCTGTGGATAACCGTAG
